Addgene plasmid #217377: mApple-ERM
Purpose: ER marker
Depositing lab: Chi-Lun Chang. Publication: A fluorogenic complementation tool kit for interrogating lipid droplet-organelle interaction. Li X, Gamuyao R, Wu ML, Cho WJ, King SV, Petersen RA, Stabley DR, Lindow C, Climer LK, Shirinifard A, Ferrara F, Throm RE, Robinson CG, Zhou Y, Carisey AF, Tebo AG, Chang CL. J Cell Biol. 2024 Sep 2;223(9):e202311126. doi: 10.1083/jcb.202311126. Epub 2024 Jul 1. PubMed 38949658.
Backbone
  Vector backbone: mApple-C1
  Vector type: Mammalian Expression
Growth in bacteria
  Bacterial resistance: Kanamycin, 50 μg/mL
  Growth temperature: 37°C
  Growth strain: DH5alpha
  Copy number: Unknown
Gene/Insert
  Gene/Insert name: rat cb5 ERM
  Species: R. norvegicus (rat)
  Promoter: CMV
  Tag / fusion protein: mApple (N terminal on insert)
  Cloning method: Restriction Enzyme; 5′ cloning site HindIII (unknown if destroyed); 3′ cloning site BamHI (unknown if destroyed)
  Sequencing primers: 5′ n/a
Terms and licenses: Academic/Nonprofit Terms; Industry Terms: Not Available to Industry
How to cite: mApple-ERM was a gift from Chi-Lun Chang (Addgene plasmid # 217377 ; http://n2t.net/addgene:217377 ; RRID:Addgene_217377)
