[The description below was written by a language model from this plasmid's Addgene catalogue record and pLannotate feature annotations shown in this document.]
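Description:
mApple-ERM is a 4.8 kb mammalian expression plasmid built on the mApple-C1 backbone and used as a fluorescent marker of the endoplasmic reticulum. Expression is driven by the human cytomegalovirus immediate-early enhancer and promoter, which sit directly upstream of the coding sequence for mApple, a monomeric, rapidly maturing red fluorescent protein derived from Discosoma. Fused in frame to the C-terminal end of mApple is a short fragment of cytochrome b5, catalogued as the rat cb5 ER membrane-targeting sequence (ERM) and inserted between HindIII and BamHI sites. The automated annotation matches this roughly 140 nt segment to the rabbit CYB5A entry, which most likely reflects homology between orthologues rather than a different source species. Cytochrome b5 is a membrane-bound hemoprotein, and only a small portion of it is present here, consistent with a membrane anchor that holds the red fluorophore at the ER rather than a functional enzyme. The transcript is terminated by an SV40 polyadenylation signal.

The rest of the plasmid is the standard C1-type architecture. A high-copy ColE1/pUC origin supports replication in E. coli, and an f1 origin is also present. A single Tn5 aminoglycoside phosphotransferase gene (NeoR/KanR) is placed behind tandem bacterial (bla) and SV40 early promoters and followed by an HSV TK polyadenylation signal, so it provides kanamycin selection in bacteria and can allow G418 selection in mammalian cells. The small ble, bGH poly(A) and large T antigen hits are backbone remnants, not functional elements. The plasmid was deposited with a fluorogenic complementation toolkit for studying lipid droplet–organelle interactions, where it labels the ER for imaging.
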