Features (pLannotate 1.2.2; 14 found; start..end, strand, type, name):
     93..521     -  rep_origin     f1 ori (sequence partly withheld): f1 bacteriophage origin of replication; arrow indicates direction of (+) strand synthesis
    548..652     +  promoter       AmpR promoter: bla
    654..1011    +  promoter       SV40 promoter: SV40 enhancer and early promoter
   1046..1840    +  CDS            NeoR/KanR: aminoglycoside phosphotransferase from Tn5; aph(3')-II (or nptII); confers resistance to neomycin, kanamycin, and G418 (Geneticin®)
   1861..2013    +  CDS            ble (fragment): BLE_KLEPN - Experimental evidence at protein level: Swiss-Prot protein existence level 1. Binding protein with a strong affinity to the bleomycin family of antibiotics. Binds to CL990; an antimitotic-antibiotic compound. From Klebsiella pneumoniae.
   2072..2119    +  polyA_signal   HSV TK poly(A) signal: herpes simplex virus thymidine kinase polyadenylation signal (Cole and Stacy, 1985)
   2210..2226    -  polyA_signal   bGH poly(A) signal (fragment): bovine growth hormone polyadenylation signal
   2448..3036    +  rep_origin     ori: high-copy-number ColE1/pMB1/pBR322/pUC origin of replication
   3211..3514    +  enhancer       CMV enhancer: human cytomegalovirus immediate early enhancer
   3515..3718    +  promoter       CMV promoter: human cytomegalovirus (CMV) immediate early promoter
   3763..4470    +  CDS            mApple: mApple is a basic (constitutively fluorescent) red fluorescent protein published in 2008, derived from Discosoma sp.. It is reported to be a rapidly-maturing monomer with high acid sensitivity.
   4468..4605    +  CDS            CYB5A (fragment): CYB5_RABIT - Also known as CYB5. Experimental evidence at protein level: Swiss-Prot protein existence level 1. Cytochrome b5 is a membrane-bound hemoprotein functioning as an electron carrier for several membrane-bound oxygenases. From Oryctolagus cuniculus (Rabbit).
   4631..4715    +  CDS            large T antigen (fragment): large T antigen from SV40 (simian virus 40)
   4738..59      +  polyA_signal   SV40 poly(A) signal (across the origin): SV40 polyadenylation signal
>Addgene plasmid #217377 | mApple-ERM | addgene full sequence | sequence record 427381 | Addgene NGS Result
AAAGCATTTTTTTCACTGCATTCTAGTTGTGGTTTGTCCAAACTCATCAATGTATCTTAACGCGTAAATT
GTAAGCGTTAATATTTTGTTAAAATTCGCGTTAAATTTTTGTTAAATCAGCTCATTTTTTAACCAATAGG
CCGAAATCGGCAAAATCCCTTATAAATCAAAAGAATAGACCGAGATAGGGT
[37 nt withheld, positions 192-228]
AAAGAACGTGGACTCCAACGTCAAAGG
[49 nt withheld, positions 256-304]
T
[91 nt withheld, positions 306-396]
G
[124 nt withheld, positions 398-521]
CAGGTGGCACTTTTCGGGGAAATGTGCGCGGAACCCCTATTTGTTTATTTTTCTAAATACATTCAAATAT
GTATCCGCTCATGAGACAATAACCCTGATAAATGCTTCAATAATATTGAAAAAGGAAGAGTCCTGAGGCG
GAAAGAACCAGCTGTGGAATGTGTGTCAGTTAGGGTGTGGAAAGTCCCCAGGCTCCCCAGCAGGCAGAAG
TATGCAAAGCATGCATCTCAATTAGTCAGCAACCAGGTGTGGAAAGTCCCCAGGCTCCCCAGCAGGCAGA
AGTATGCAAAGCATGCATCTCAATTAGTCAGCAACCATAGTCCCGCCCCTAACTCCGCCCATCCCGCCCC
TAACTCCGCCCAGTTCCGCCCATTCTCCGCCCCATGGCTGACTAATTTTTTTTATTTATGCAGAGGCCGA
GGCCGCCTCGGCCTCTGAGCTATTCCAGAAGTAGTGAGGAGGCTTTTTTGGAGGCCTAGGCTTTTGCAAA
GATCGATCAAGAGACAGGATGAGGATCGTTTCGCATGATTGAACAAGATGGATTGCACGCAGGTTCTCCG
GCCGCTTGGGTGGAGAGGCTATTCGGCTATGACTGGGCACAACAGACAATCGGCTGCTCTGATGCCGCCG
TGTTCCGGCTGTCAGCGCAGGGGCGCCCGGTTCTTTTTGTCAAGACCGACCTGTCCGGTGCCCTGAATGA
ACTGCAAGACGAGGCAGCGCGGCTATCGTGGCTGGCCACGACGGGCGTTCCTTGCGCAGCTGTGCTCGAC
GTTGTCACTGAAGCGGGAAGGGACTGGCTGCTATTGGGCGAAGTGCCGGGGCAGGATCTCCTGTCATCTC
ACCTTGCTCCTGCCGAGAAAGTATCCATCATGGCTGATGCAATGCGGCGGCTGCATACGCTTGATCCGGC
TACCTGCCCATTCGACCACCAAGCGAAACATCGCATCGAGCGAGCACGTACTCGGATGGAAGCCGGTCTT
GTCGATCAGGATGATCTGGACGAAGAGCATCAGGGGCTCGCGCCAGCCGAACTGTTCGCCAGGCTCAAGG
CGAGCATGCCCGACGGCGAGGATCTCGTCGTGACCCATGGCGATGCCTGCTTGCCGAATATCATGGTGGA
AAATGGCCGCTTTTCTGGATTCATCGACTGTGGCCGGCTGGGTGTGGCGGACCGCTATCAGGACATAGCG
TTGGCTACCCGTGATATTGCTGAAGAGCTTGGCGGCGAATGGGCTGACCGCTTCCTCGTGCTTTACGGTA
TCGCCGCTCCCGATTCGCAGCGCATCGCCTTCTATCGCCTTCTTGACGAGTTCTTCTGAGCGGGACTCTG
GGGTTCGAAATGACCGACCAAGCGACGCCCAACCTGCCATCACGAGATTTCGATTCCACCGCCGCCTTCT
ATGAAAGGTTGGGCTTCGGAATCGTTTTCCGGGACGCCGGCTGGATGATCCTCCAGCGCGGGGATCTCAT
GCTGGAGTTCTTCGCCCACCCTAGGGGGAGGCTAACTGAAACACGGAAGGAGACAATACCGGAAGGAACC
CGCGCTATGACGGCAATAAAAAGACAGAATAAAACGCACGGTGTTGGGTCGTTTGTTCATAAACGCGGGG
TTCGGTCCCAGGGCTGGCACTCTGTCGATACCCCACCGAGACCCCATTGGGGCCAATACGCCCGCGTTTC
TTCCTTTTCCCCACCCCACCCCCCAAGTTCGGGTGAAGGCCCAGGGCTCGCAGCCAACGTCGGGGCGGCA
GGCCCTGCCATAGCCTCAGGTTACTCATATATACTTTAGATTGATTTAAAACTTCATTTTTAATTTAAAA
GGATCTAGGTGAAGATCCTTTTTGATAATCTCATGACCAAAATCCCTTAACGTGAGTTTTCGTTCCACTG
AGCGTCAGACCCCGTAGAAAAGATCAAAGGATCTTCTTGAGATCCTTTTTTTCTGCGCGTAATCTGCTGC
TTGCAAACAAAAAAACCACCGCTACCAGCGGTGGTTTGTTTGCCGGATCAAGAGCTACCAACTCTTTTTC
CGAAGGTAACTGGCTTCAGCAGAGCGCAGATACCAAATACTGTTCTTCTAGTGTAGCCGTAGTTAGGCCA
CCACTTCAAGAACTCTGTAGCACCGCCTACATACCTCGCTCTGCTAATCCTGTTACCAGTGGCTGCTGCC
AGTGGCGATAAGTCGTGTCTTACCGGGTTGGACTCAAGACGATAGTTACCGGATAAGGCGCAGCGGTCGG
GCTGAACGGGGGGTTCGTGCACACAGCCCAGCTTGGAGCGAACGACCTACACCGAACTGAGATACCTACA
GCGTGAGCTATGAGAAAGCGCCACGCTTCCCGAAGGGAGAAAGGCGGACAGGTATCCGGTAAGCGGCAGG
GTCGGAACAGGAGAGCGCACGAGGGAGCTTCCAGGGGGAAACGCCTGGTATCTTTATAGTCCTGTCGGGT
TTCGCCACCTCTGACTTGAGCGTCGATTTTTGTGATGCTCGTCAGGGGGGCGGAGCCTATGGAAAAACGC
CAGCAACGCGGCCTTTTTACGGTTCCTGGCCTTTTGCTGGCCTTTTGCTCACATGTTCTTTCCTGCGTTA
TCCCCTGATTCTGTGGATAACCGTATTACCGCCATGCATTAGTTATTAATAGTAATCAATTACGGGGTCA
TTAGTTCATAGCCCATATATGGAGTTCCGCGTTACATAACTTACGGTAAATGGCCCGCCTGGCTGACCGC
CCAACGACCCCCGCCCATTGACGTCAATAATGACGTATGTTCCCATAGTAACGCCAATAGGGACTTTCCA
TTGACGTCAATGGGTGGAGTATTTACGGTAAACTGCCCACTTGGCAGTACATCAAGTGTATCATATGCCA
AGTACGCCCCCTATTGACGTCAATGACGGTAAATGGCCCGCCTGGCATTATGCCCAGTACATGACCTTAT
GGGACTTTCCTACTTGGCAGTACATCTACGTATTAGTCATCGCTATTACCATGGTGATGCGGTTTTGGCA
GTACATCAATGGGCGTGGATAGCGGTTTGACTCACGGGGATTTCCAAGTCTCCACCCCATTGACGTCAAT
GGGAGTTTGTTTTGGCACCAAAATCAACGGGACTTTCCAAAATGTCGTAACAACTCCGCCCCATTGACGC
AAATGGGCGGTAGGCGTGTACGGTGGGAGGTCTATATAAGCAGAGCTGGTTTAGTGAACCGTCAGATCCG
CTAGCGCTACCGGTCGCCACCATGGTGAGCAAGGGCGAGGAGAATAACATGGCCATCATCAAGGAGTTCA
TGCGCTTCAAGGTGCACATGGAGGGCTCCGTGAACGGCCACGAGTTCGAGATCGAGGGCGAGGGCGAGGG
CCGCCCCTACGAGGCCTTTCAGACCGCTAAGCTGAAGGTGACCAAGGGTGGCCCCCTGCCCTTCGCCTGG
GACATCCTGTCCCCTCAGTTCATGTACGGCTCCAAGGTCTACATTAAGCACCCAGCCGACATCCCCGACT
ACTTCAAGCTGTCCTTCCCCGAGGGCTTCAGGTGGGAGCGCGTGATGAACTTCGAGGACGGCGGCATTAT
TCACGTTAACCAGGACTCCTCCCTGCAGGACGGCGTGTTCATCTACAAGGTGAAGCTGCGCGGCACCAAC
TTCCCCTCCGACGGCCCCGTAATGCAGAAGAAGACCATGGGCTGGGAGGCCTCCGAGGAGCGGATGTACC
CCGAGGACGGCGCCCTGAAGAGCGAGATCAAGAAGAGGCTGAAGCTGAAGGACGGCGGCCACTACGCCGC
CGAGGTCAAGACCACCTACAAGGCCAAGAAGCCCGTGCAGCTGCCCGGCGCCTACATCGTCGACATCAAG
TTGGACATCGTGTCCCACAACGAGGACTACACCATCGTGGAACAGTACGAACGCGCCGAGGGCCGCCACT
CCACCGGCGGCATGGACGAGCTGTACAAGTCCGGACTCAGATCTCGAGCTCAAGCTTCGATCACCACCGT
GGAGTCCAACTCCTCCTGGTGGACCAACTGGGTGATCCCCGCCATCTCCGCCCTGGTGGTGGCCCTGATG
TACCGCCTGTACATGGCCGAGGACTAAGGATCCACCGGATCTAGATAACTGATCATAATCAGCCATACCA
CATTTGTAGAGGTTTTACTTGCTTTAAAAAACCTCCCACACCTCCCCCTGAACCTGAAACATAAAATGAA
TGCAATTGTTGTTGTTAACTTGTTTATTGCAGCTTATAATGGTTACAAATAAAGCAATAGCATCACAAAT
TTCACAAAT
